Addgene plasmid #183163: pUC19/ER-mChe
Purpose: Construct for transient expression of endoplasmic reticulum-targeted mCherry in plants.
Depositing lab: Yao-Guang Liu & Qinlong Zhu. Depositing organization: South China Agricultural University (SCAU). Publication: All-in-one: A Robust Fluorescent Fusion Protein Vector Toolbox for Protein Localization and BiFC Analyses in Plants. Han J, Ma K, Li H, Su J, Zhou L, Tang J, Zhang S, Hou Y, Chen L, Liu YG, Zhu Q. Plant Biotechnol J. 2022 Feb 18. doi: 10.1111/pbi.13790. PubMed 35179286.
Backbone
  Vector backbone: pUC19
  Vector type: Plant Expression
Growth in bacteria
  Bacterial resistance: Ampicillin, 100 μg/mL
  Growth temperature: 37°C
  Growth strain: DH5alpha
  Copy number: High Copy
Gene/Insert
  Gene/Insert name: ER-mCherry (alt name: endoplasmic reticulum-targeted mCherry)
  Species: Synthetic
  Tag / fusion protein: 25 aa ER signal of Glycine soja kunitz-type trypsin inhibitor (KTI1) (N terminal on insert); ER retention signal peptide HDEL (C terminal on insert)
  Cloning method: Unknown
Terms and licenses: Academic/Nonprofit Terms; Industry Terms: Not Available to Industry
How to cite: pUC19/ER-mChe was a gift from Yao-Guang Liu & Qinlong Zhu (Addgene plasmid # 183163 ; http://n2t.net/addgene:183163 ; RRID:Addgene_183163)
