[The description below was written by a language model from this plasmid's Addgene catalogue record and pLannotate feature annotations shown in this document.]
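Description:
pUC19/ER-mChe is a small (about 4.7 kb) plant expression plasmid built on the pUC19 cloning backbone and intended for transient expression rather than stable transformation. The annotated sequence shows no T-DNA borders or plant selectable marker, which fits direct DNA delivery into plant cells, although the record does not name a delivery method. In E. coli it is maintained at high copy number through the ColE1/pUC-type origin and selected with ampicillin via the β-lactamase gene. Remnants of the pUC19 lac region (lac promoter, operator, CAP site, lacZα and MCS fragments) flank the insert, along with short bom, rop and lacI fragments that are vestigial.

The payload is a single expression cassette in which the CaMV 35S promoter, a strong constitutive plant promoter, drives a synthetic ER-mCherry fusion and the NOS terminator supplies the polyadenylation signal. The coding region begins with a 25-amino-acid signal peptide that the catalogue attributes to the Glycine soja Kunitz-type trypsin inhibitor KTI1; automated annotation matched this 75-nt segment to the related soybean KTI3. It directs the nascent protein into the secretory pathway. The signal peptide is fused directly to mCherry, a rapidly maturing monomeric red fluorescent protein, followed by a C-terminal HDEL motif (listed in the catalogue but not separately annotated) that retains the protein in the endoplasmic reticulum. An attB1 Gateway site and a phage T7 gene 10 ribosome binding site lie between the promoter and the start codon, apparently carried over from earlier cloning. The plasmid serves as a red ER marker for co-expression in protein subcellular localisation studies, as part of a fluorescent fusion vector toolbox for localisation and BiFC analyses in plants.
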