Features (pLannotate 1.2.2; 17 found; start..end, strand, type, name):
    535..876     +  promoter       CaMV 35S promoter: strong constitutive promoter from cauliflower mosaic virus
    898..922     +  protein_bind   attB1: mutant version of attB; recombination site for the Gateway® BP reaction BP Clonase™
    934..954     +  RBS            RBS: efficient ribosome binding site from bacteriophage T7 gene 10 (Olins and Rangwala, 1989)
    964..1038    +  CDS            KTI3 (fragment): ITRA_SOYBN - Experimental evidence at protein level: Swiss-Prot protein existence level 1. Inhibition of trypsin. From Glycine max (Soybean) (Glycine hispida).
   1039..1746    +  CDS            mCherry: mCherry is a basic (constitutively fluorescent) red fluorescent protein published in 2004, derived from Discosoma sp.. It is reported to be a very rapidly-maturing monomer with low acid sensitivity.
   1787..2039    +  terminator     NOS terminator: nopaline synthase terminator and poly(A) signal
   2092..2249    +  CDS            lacZα (fragment): LacZα fragment of β-galactosidase; lacZ fragment
   2255..2354    -  misc_feature   bom (fragment): basis of mobility region from pBR322
   2456..2491    -  CDS            rop (fragment): Rop protein, which maintains plasmids at low copy number; rop
   2586..2690    +  promoter       AmpR promoter: bla
   2691..3551    +  CDS            AmpR: β-lactamase; bla; confers resistance to ampicillin, carbenicillin, and related antibiotics
   3722..4310    +  rep_origin     ori: high-copy-number ColE1/pMB1/pBR322/pUC origin of replication
   4493..4585    +  CDS            lacI (fragment): lac repressor; lacI; The lac repressor binds to the lac operator to inhibit transcription in E. coli. This inhibition can be relieved by adding lactose or isopropyl-β-D-thiogalactopyranoside (IPTG).
   4598..4619    +  protein_bind   CAP binding site: CAP binding activates transcription in the presence of cAMP. E. coli catabolite activator protein
   4634..4664    +  promoter       lac promoter: promoter for the E. coli lac operon
   4672..4688    +  protein_bind   lac operator: The lac repressor binds to the lac operator to inhibit transcription in E. coli. This inhibition can be relieved by adding lactose or isopropyl-β-D-thiogalactopyranoside (IPTG). lac repressor encoded by lacI
   4725..4745    -  misc_feature   MCS (fragment): pUC18/19 multiple cloning site
>Addgene plasmid #183163 | pUC19/ER-mChe | addgene full sequence | sequence record 360361 | Addgene NGS Result
GGCGCGCCATTACTCGCATCCATTCTCAGGCTGTCTCGTCTCGTCTCAGATTAGCCTTTTCAATTTCAGA
AAGAATGCTAACCCACAGATGGTTAGAGAGGCTTACGCAGCAGGTCTCATCAAGACGATCTACCCGAGCA
ATAATCTCCAGGAAATCAAATACCTTCCCAAGAAGGTTAAAGATGCAGTCAAAAGATTCAGGACTAACTG
CATCAAGAACACAGAGAAAGATATATTTCTCAAGATCAGAAGTACTATTCCAGTATGGACGATTCAAGGC
TTGCTTCACAAACCAAGGCAAGTAATAGAGATTGGAGTCTCTAAAAAGGTAGTTCCCACTGAATCAAAGG
CCATGGAGTCAAAGATTCAAATAGAGGACCTAACAGAACTCGCCGTAAAGACTGGCGAACAGTTCATACA
GAGTCTCTTACGACTCAATGACAAGAAGAAAATCTTCGTCAACATGGTGGAGCACGACACACTTGTCTAC
TCCAAAAATATCAAAGATACAGTCTCAGAAGACCAAAGGGCAATTGAGACTTTTCAACAAAGGGTAATAT
CCGGAAACCTCCTCGGATTCCATTGCCCAGCTATCTGTCACTTTATTGTGAAGATAGTGGAAAAGGAAGG
TGGCTCCTACAAATGCCATCATTGCGATAAAGGAAAGGCCATCGTTGAAGATGCCTCTGCCGACAGTGGT
CCCAAAGATGGACCCCCACCCACGAGGAGCATCGTGGAAAAAGAAGACGTTCCAACCACGTCTTCAAAGC
AAGTGGATTGATGTGATATCTCCACTGACGTAAGGGATGACGCACAATCCCACTATCCTTCGCAAGACCC
TTCCTCTATATAAGGAAGTTCATTTCATTTGGAGAGAACACGGGGGACTCTAGATCAACAAGTTTGTACA
AAAAAGCAGGCTCCGCGGCCGCCTTGTTTAACTTTAAGAAGGAGCCCTTCACCATGAAGAGTACTATCTT
CTTTGCTCTCTTTCTAGTTTGTGCCTTCACCATCTCATACCTGCCTTCAGCCACCGCTATGGTGAGCAAG
GGCGAGGAGGATAACATGGCCATCATCAAGGAGTTCATGCGCTTCAAGGTGCACATGGAGGGCTCCGTGA
ACGGCCACGAGTTCGAGATCGAGGGCGAGGGCGAGGGCCGCCCCTACGAGGGCACCCAGACCGCCAAGCT
GAAGGTGACCAAGGGTGGCCCCCTGCCCTTCGCCTGGGACATCCTGTCCCCTCAGTTCATGTACGGCTCC
AAGGCCTACGTGAAGCACCCCGCCGACATCCCCGACTACTTGAAGCTGTCCTTCCCCGAGGGCTTCAAGT
GGGAGCGCGTGATGAACTTCGAGGACGGCGGCGTGGTGACCGTGACCCAGGACTCCTCCCTGCAGGACGG
CGAGTTCATCTACAAGGTGAAGCTGCGCGGCACCAACTTCCCCTCCGACGGCCCCGTAATGCAGAAGAAG
ACCATGGGCTGGGAGGCCTCCTCCGAGCGGATGTACCCCGAGGACGGCGCCCTGAAGGGCGAGATCAAGC
AGAGGCTGAAGCTGAAGGACGGCGGCCACTACGACGCTGAGGTCAAGACCACCTACAAGGCCAAGAAGCC
CGTGCAGCTGCCCGGCGCCTACAACGTCAACATCAAGTTGGACATCACCTCCCACAACGAGGACTACACC
ATCGTGGAACAGTACGAACGCGCCGAGGGCCGCCACTCCACCGGCGGCATGGACGAGCTGTACAAGAAAG
ATGAACTCTAATAACTCGAGAAGCTCGAATTTCCCCGATCGTTCAAACATTTGGCAATAAAGTTTCTTAA
GATTGAATCCTGTTGCCGGTCTTGCGATGATTATCATATAATTTCTGTTGAATTACGTTAAGCATGTAAT
AATTAACATGTAATGCATGACGTTATTTATGAGATGGGTTTTATGATTAGAGTCCCGCAATTATACATTT
AATACGCGATAGAAAACAAAATATAGCGCGCAAACTAGGATAAATTATCGCGCGCGGTGTCATCTAATGT
TACTAGATCGGGCCAGGATACATAGATTACCACAACTCCGAGCCCTTCCACCGGCGCGCCAATTCACTGG
CCGTCGTTTTACAACGTCGTGACTGGGAAAACCCTGGCGTTACCCAACTTAATCGCCTTGCAGCACATCC
CCCTTTCGCCAGCTGGCGTAATAGCGAAGAGGCCCGCACCGATCGCCCTTCCCAACAGTTGCGCAGCCTG
AATGGCGAATGGCGCCTGATGCGGTATTTTCTCCTTACGCATCTGTGCGGTATTTCACACCGCATATGGT
GCACTCTCAGTACAATCTGCTCTGATGCCGCATAGTTAAGCCAGCCCCGACACCCGCCAACACCCGCTGA
CGCGCCCTGACGGGCTTGTCTGCTCCCGGCATCCGCTTACAGACAAGCTGTGACCGTCTCCGGGAGCTGC
ATGTGTCAGAGGTTTTCACCGTCATCACCGAAACGCGCGAGACGAAAGGGCCTCGTGATACGCCTATTTT
TATAGGTTAATGTCATGATAATAATGGTTTCTTAGACGTCAGGTGGCACTTTTCGGGGAAATGTGCGCGG
AACCCCTATTTGTTTATTTTTCTAAATACATTCAAATATGTATCCGCTCATGAGACAATAACCCTGATAA
ATGCTTCAATAATATTGAAAAAGGAAGAGTATGAGTATTCAACATTTCCGTGTCGCCCTTATTCCCTTTT
TTGCGGCATTTTGCCTTCCTGTTTTTGCTCACCCAGAAACGCTGGTGAAAGTAAAAGATGCTGAAGATCA
GTTGGGTGCACGAGTGGGTTACATCGAACTGGATCTCAACAGCGGTAAGATCCTTGAGAGTTTTCGCCCC
GAAGAACGTTTTCCAATGATGAGCACTTTTAAAGTTCTGCTATGTGGCGCGGTATTATCCCGTATTGACG
CCGGGCAAGAGCAACTCGGTCGCCGCATACACTATTCTCAGAATGACTTGGTTGAGTACTCACCAGTCAC
AGAAAAGCATCTTACGGATGGCATGACAGTAAGAGAATTATGCAGTGCTGCCATAACCATGAGTGATAAC
ACTGCGGCCAACTTACTTCTGACAACGATCGGAGGACCGAAGGAGCTAACCGCTTTTTTGCACAACATGG
GGGATCATGTAACTCGCCTTGATCGTTGGGAACCGGAGCTGAATGAAGCCATACCAAACGACGAGCGTGA
CACCACGATGCCTGTAGCAATGGCAACAACGTTGCGCAAACTATTAACTGGCGAACTACTTACTCTAGCT
TCCCGGCAACAATTAATAGACTGGATGGAGGCGGATAAAGTTGCAGGACCACTTCTGCGCTCGGTCCTTC
CGGCTGGCTGGTTTATTGCTGATAAATCTGGAGCCGGTGAGCGTGGGTCTCGCGGTATCATTGCAGCACT
GGGGCCAGATGGTAAGCCCTCCCGTATCGTAGTTATCTACACGACGGGGAGTCAGGCAACTATGGATGAA
CGAAATAGACAGATCGCTGAGATAGGTGCCTCACTGATTAAGCATTGGTAACTGTCAGACCAAGTTTACT
CATATATACTTTAGATTGATTTAAAACTTCATTTTTAATTTAAAAGGATCTAGGTGAAGATCCTTTTTGA
TAATCTCATGACCAAAATCCCTTAACGTGAGTTTTCGTTCCACTGAGCGTCAGACCCCGTAGAAAAGATC
AAAGGATCTTCTTGAGATCCTTTTTTTCTGCGCGTAATCTGCTGCTTGCAAACAAAAAAACCACCGCTAC
CAGCGGTGGTTTGTTTGCCGGATCAAGAGCTACCAACTCTTTTTCCGAAGGTAACTGGCTTCAGCAGAGC
GCAGATACCAAATACTGTTCTTCTAGTGTAGCCGTAGTTAGGCCACCACTTCAAGAACTCTGTAGCACCG
CCTACATACCTCGCTCTGCTAATCCTGTTACCAGTGGCTGCTGCCAGTGGCGATAAGTCGTGTCTTACCG
GGTTGGACTCAAGACGATAGTTACCGGATAAGGCGCAGCGGTCGGGCTGAACGGGGGGTTCGTGCACACA
GCCCAGCTTGGAGCGAACGACCTACACCGAACTGAGATACCTACAGCGTGAGCTATGAGAAAGCGCCACG
CTTCCCGAAGGGAGAAAGGCGGACAGGTATCCGGTAAGCGGCAGGGTCGGAACAGGAGAGCGCACGAGGG
AGCTTCCAGGGGGAAACGCCTGGTATCTTTATAGTCCTGTCGGGTTTCGCCACCTCTGACTTGAGCGTCG
ATTTTTGTGATGCTCGTCAGGGGGGCGGAGCCTATGGAAAAACGCTAGCAACGCGGCCTTTTTACGGTTC
CTGGCCTTTTGCTGGCCTTTTGCTCACATGTTCTTTCCTGCGTTATCCCCTGATTCTGTGGATAACCGTA
TTACCGCCTTTGAGTGAGCTGATACCGCTCGCCGCAGCCGAACGACCGAGCGCAGCGAGTCAGTGAGCGA
GGAAGCGGAAGAGCGCCCAATACGCAAACCGCCTCTCCCCGCGCGTTGGCCGATTCATTAATGCAGCTGG
CACGACAGGTTTCCCGACTGGAAAGCGGGCAGTGAGCGCAACGCAATTAATGTGAGTTAGCTCACTCATT
AGGCACCCCAGGCTTTACACTTTATGCTTCCGGCTCGTATGTTGTGTGGAATTGTGAGCGGATAACAATT
TCACACAGGAAACAGCTATGACCATGATTACGCCAAGCTTGCATGCCTGCAGGTCCCC
